Addgene plasmid #118357: hHSF4b K294R
Purpose: This plasmid expresses human HSF4b K294R mutant, which cannot undergo phosphorylation-dependent sumoylation.
Depositing lab: Lea Sistonen. Depositing organization: Abo Akademi University. Publication: PDSM, a motif for phosphorylation-dependent SUMO modification. Hietakangas V, Anckar J, Blomster HA, Fujimoto M, Palvimo JJ, Nakai A, Sistonen L. Proc Natl Acad Sci U S A. 2006 Jan 3;103(1):45-50. doi: 10.1073/pnas.0503698102. Epub 2005 Dec 21. PubMed 16371476.
Backbone
  Vector backbone: pcDNA3.1
  Backbone manufacturer: Invitrogen
  Vector type: Mammalian Expression
  Selectable markers: Neomycin (select with G418)
Growth in bacteria
  Bacterial resistance: Ampicillin, 100 μg/mL
  Growth temperature: 37°C
  Growth strain: DH5alpha
  Copy number: High Copy
Gene/Insert
  Gene/Insert name: hHSF4b
  Species: H. sapiens (human)
  Mutation: K294R
  Entrez Gene: HSF4 (a.k.a. CTM, CTRCT5)
  Cloning method: Restriction Enzyme; 5′ cloning site Unknown (unknown if destroyed)
Terms and licenses: Academic/Nonprofit Terms; Industry Terms: Not Available to Industry
Depositor comments: Transcript Variant: This variant (2) uses two alternate in-frame splice sites in the 3' coding region, compared to variant 1, resulting in a longer protein (isoform b). This variant, alternatively referred to as HSF4b, functions as a transcriptional activator of the constitutive expression of heat shock genes.
How to cite: hHSF4b K294R was a gift from Lea Sistonen (Addgene plasmid # 118357 ; http://n2t.net/addgene:118357 ; RRID:Addgene_118357)
