[The description below was written by a language model from this plasmid's Addgene catalogue record and pLannotate feature annotations shown in this document.]
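Description:
hHSF4b K294R is a mammalian expression plasmid built on the pcDNA3.1 backbone, about 7 kb in the sequenced record, that carries the human heat shock factor 4 coding sequence in its b isoform with a lysine-to-arginine substitution at residue 294. The HSF4 open reading frame sits downstream of the human cytomegalovirus immediate early enhancer and promoter and is followed by the bovine growth hormone polyadenylation signal, giving strong constitutive expression after transfection. A T7 promoter lies between the CMV promoter and the insert and could support in vitro transcription. No epitope tag or reporter is annotated, and the cloning sites used are not recorded.

For propagation in E. coli the plasmid has a high-copy ColE1/pUC-type origin and a β-lactamase gene conferring ampicillin resistance. An f1 origin is also present. A separate cassette of the SV40 early promoter, the neomycin phosphotransferase gene and the SV40 polyadenylation signal allows G418 selection of stably transfected mammalian cells. Several short annotations (a truncated HIV-1 LTR fragment, ble and lacI fragments, lac promoter/operator elements, a bom fragment) appear to be backbone remnants or partial sequence matches rather than functional parts of the design.

According to the depositor notes, isoform b arises from alternative in-frame splice sites in the 3′ coding region, is longer than the variant 1 product, and acts as a transcriptional activator of constitutive heat shock gene expression. The K294R mutant cannot undergo phosphorylation-dependent sumoylation. This makes the construct useful as a SUMO-deficient comparison in studies of how that modification regulates HSF4b activity.
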