Features (pLannotate 1.2.2; 20 found; start..end, strand, type, name):
      1..380     +  enhancer       CMV enhancer: human cytomegalovirus immediate early enhancer
    381..584     +  promoter       CMV promoter: human cytomegalovirus (CMV) immediate early promoter
    580..613     +  LTR            5' LTR (truncated) (fragment): truncated 5' long terminal repeat (LTR) from HIV-1
    629..647     +  promoter       T7 promoter: promoter for bacteriophage T7 RNA polymerase
    733..2205    +  CDS            HSF4: HSF4_HUMAN - Experimental evidence at protein level: Swiss-Prot protein existence level 1. [Isoform HSF4B]: Transcriptional activator. From Homo sapiens (Human).
   2318..2542    +  polyA_signal   bGH poly(A) signal: bovine growth hormone polyadenylation signal
   2546..2567    +  promoter       SV40 promoter (fragment): SV40 enhancer and early promoter
   2588..3016    +  rep_origin     f1 ori (sequence partly withheld): f1 bacteriophage origin of replication; arrow indicates direction of (+) strand synthesis
   3030..3359    +  promoter       SV40 promoter: SV40 enhancer and early promoter
   3426..4217    +  CDS            neo: KKA2_KLEPN - Also known as kan, nptII. Experimental evidence at protein level: Swiss-Prot protein existence level 1. Resistance to kanamycin, neomycin, paromomycin, ribostamycin, butirosin and gentamicin B. From Klebsiella pneumoniae.
   4241..4399    +  CDS            ble (fragment): BLE_KLEPN - Experimental evidence at protein level: Swiss-Prot protein existence level 1. Binding protein with a strong affinity to the bleomycin family of antibiotics. Binds to CL990; an antimitotic-antibiotic compound. From Klebsiella pneumoniae.
   4394..4515    +  polyA_signal   SV40 poly(A) signal: SV40 polyadenylation signal
   4588..4604    -  protein_bind   lac operator: The lac repressor binds to the lac operator to inhibit transcription in E. coli. This inhibition can be relieved by adding lactose or isopropyl-β-D-thiogalactopyranoside (IPTG). lac repressor encoded by lacI
   4612..4642    -  promoter       lac promoter: promoter for the E. coli lac operon
   4657..4678    -  protein_bind   CAP binding site: CAP binding activates transcription in the presence of cAMP. E. coli catabolite activator protein
   4691..4783    -  CDS            lacI (fragment): lac repressor; lacI; The lac repressor binds to the lac operator to inhibit transcription in E. coli. This inhibition can be relieved by adding lactose or isopropyl-β-D-thiogalactopyranoside (IPTG).
   4966..5554    -  rep_origin     ori: high-copy-number ColE1/pMB1/pBR322/pUC origin of replication
   5725..6585    -  CDS            AmpR: β-lactamase; bla; confers resistance to ampicillin, carbenicillin, and related antibiotics
   6586..6690    -  promoter       AmpR promoter: bla
   6749..6801    -  misc_feature   bom (fragment): basis of mobility region from pBR322
>Addgene plasmid #118357 | hHSF4b K294R | addgene full sequence | sequence record 227651 | Addgene NGS Result
GACATTGATTATTGACTAGTTATTAATAGTAATCAATTACGGGGTCATTAGTTCATAGCCCATATATGGA
GTTCCGCGTTACATAACTTACGGTAAATGGCCCGCCTGGCTGACCGCCCAACGACCCCCGCCCATTGACG
TCAATAATGACGTATGTTCCCATAGTAACGCCAATAGGGACTTTCCATTGACGTCAATGGGTGGAGTATT
TACGGTAAACTGCCCACTTGGCAGTACATCAAGTGTATCATATGCCAAGTACGCCCCCTATTGACGTCAA
TGACGGTAAATGGCCCGCCTGGCATTATGCCCAGTACATGACCTTATGGGACTTTCCTACTTGGCAGTAC
ATCTACGTATTAGTCATCGCTATTACCATGGTGATGCGGTTTTGGCAGTACATCAATGGGCGTGGATAGC
GGTTTGACTCACGGGGATTTCCAAGTCTCCACCCCATTGACGTCAATGGGAGTTTGTTTTGGCACCAAAA
TCAACGGGACTTTCCAAAATGTCGTAACAACTCCGCCCCATTGACGCAAATGGGCGGTAGGCGTGTACGG
TGGGAGGTCTATATAAGCAGAGCTCTCTGGCTAACTAGAGAACCCACTGCTTACTGGCTTATCGAAATTA
ATACGACTCACTATAGGGAGACCCAAGCTGGCTAGCGTTTAAACTTAAGCTTGGTACCGAGCTCGGATCC
ACTAGTCCAGTGTGGTGGAATTCCGGATGGTGCAGGAAGCGCCAGCTGCGCTGCCCACGGAGCCAGGCCC
CAGCCCCGTGCCTGCCTTCCTCGGCAAGCTATGGGCGCTGGTGGGGGACCCAGGCACAGACCACCTGATC
CGCTGGAGCCCGAGCGGGACCAGTTTCCTCGTAAGCGACCAGAGCCGTTTCGCCAAGGAAGTGCTGCCCC
AGTATTTCAAGCATAGCAACATGGCGAGCTTCGTGCGCCAACTCAACATGTACGGTTTTCGGAAGGTGGT
GAGCATCGAGCAGGGCGGCCTGCTTAGGCCGGAGCGCGACCACGTCGAGTTCCAGCACCCGAGCTTCGTG
CGCGGCCGCGAGCAGCTACTGGAGCGCGTGCGGCGCAAGGTGCCCGCGCTGCGCGGCGACGACGGCCGCT
GGCGCCCGGAGGACCTGGGTCGACTACTGGGCGAGGTGCAGGCTTTGCGGGGAGTGCAGGAGAGCACCGA
GGCGCGGCTGCGGGAGCTCAGGCAGCAGAACGAGATCTTGTGGCGGGAGGTGGTGACACTTCGGCAGAGC
CACGGTCAGCAGCACCGGGTCATTGGCAAGCTGATCCAGTGTCTCTTTGGGCCACTTCAGGCGGGGCCGA
GCAATGCAGGAGGCAAGAGAAAGCTGTCCCTGATGCTGGATGAGGGGAGCTCATGCCCAACACCTGCCAA
GTTCAACACCTGCCCTCTACCTGGTGCCCTTCTGCAGGACCCCTACTTCATCCAGTCGCCTCTCCCAGAG
ACAAATTTGGGCCTTAGCCCTCACAGGGCCAGGGGCCCCATCATCTCTGACATCCCAGAAGACTCTCCAT
CCCCTGAGGGGACCAGGCTTTCTCCCTCCAGTGATGGCAGGAGGGAGAAGGGCCTGGCACTGCTCCGAGA
AGAGCCGGCCAGTCCAGGGGGGGATGGCGAGGCCGGGCTGGCCCTGGCCCCAAACGAGTGTGACTTCTGC
GTGACAGCCCCCCCGCCACTGCCTGTGGCTGTGGTGCAGGCCATCCTGGAAGGGAAAGGGAGCTTCAGCC
CCGATGGGCCCAGGAATGCCCAACAGCCTGAACCAGGGGATCCCAGGGAGATACCTGACAGGGGGCCTCT
GGGCCTGGAAAGCGGAGACAGGAGCCCAGAGAGTCTGCTGCCTCCGATGCTGCTTCAGCCCCCTCAAGAA
AGTGTGGAACCTGCAGGGCCTCTAGATGTGCTGGGCCCCAGTCTCCAAGGGCGAGAATGGACCCTGATGG
ACTTGGACATGGAGCTGTCCTTGATGCAGCCCTTGGTTCCAGAGCGGGGTGAGCCTGAGCTGGCGGTCAA
GGGGTTAAATTCTCCAAGCCCAGGGAAGGACCCCACGCTCGGGGCCCCACTCCTGCTGGATGTCCAGGCG
GCCTTGGGAGGCCCAGCCCTGGGCCTGCCTGGGGCTTTAACCATTTATAGCACTCCTGAGAGCCGGACTG
CCTCCTACTTGGGCCCGGAAGCCAGTCCCTCCCCCTAAGACCCCGCGCCTCTGAAGGGGCTTGGAAAAGC
CGAATTCTGCAGATATCCAGCACAGTGGCGGCCGCTCGAGTCTAGAGGGCCCGTTTAAACCCGCTGATCA
GCCTCGACTGTGCCTTCTAGTTGCCAGCCATCTGTTGTTTGCCCCTCCCCCGTGCCTTCCTTGACCCTGG
AAGGTGCCACTCCCACTGTCCTTTCCTAATAAAATGAGGAAATTGCATCGCATTGTCTGAGTAGGTGTCA
TTCTATTCTGGGGGGTGGGGTGGGGCAGGACAGCAAGGGGGAGGATTGGGAAGACAATAGCAGGCATGCT
GGGGATGCGGTGGGCTCTATGGCTTCTGAGGCGGAAAGAACCAGCTGGGGCTCTAGGGGGTATCCCC
[124 nt withheld, positions 2588-2711]
C
[91 nt withheld, positions 2713-2803]
A
[49 nt withheld, positions 2805-2853]
CCTTTGACGTTGGAGTCCACGTTCTTT
[37 nt withheld, positions 2881-2917]
ACCCTATCTCGGTCTATTCTTTTGATTTATAAGGGATTTTGCCGATTTCGGCCTATTGGTTAAAAAATGA
GCTGATTTAACAAAAATTTAACGCGAATTAATTCTGTGGAATGTGTGTCAGTTAGGGTGTGGAAAGTCCC
CAGGCTCCCCAGCAGGCAGAAGTATGCAAAGCATGCATCTCAATTAGTCAGCAACCAGGTGTGGAAAGTC
CCCAGGCTCCCCAGCAGGCAGAAGTATGCAAAGCATGCATCTCAATTAGTCAGCAACCATAGTCCCGCCC
CTAACTCCGCCCATCCCGCCCCTAACTCCGCCCAGTTCCGCCCATTCTCCGCCCCATGGCTGACTAATTT
TTTTTATTTATGCAGAGGCCGAGGCCGCCTCTGCCTCTGAGCTATTCCAGAAGTAGTGAGGAGGCTTTTT
TGGAGGCCTAGGCTTTTGCAAAAAGCTCCCGGGAGCTTGTATATCCATTTTCGGATCTGATCAAGAGACA
GGATGAGGATCGTTTCGCATGATTGAACAAGATGGATTGCACGCAGGTTCTCCGGCCGCTTGGGTGGAGA
GGCTATTCGGCTATGACTGGGCACAACAGACAATCGGCTGCTCTGATGCCGCCGTGTTCCGGCTGTCAGC
GCAGGGGCGCCCGGTTCTTTTTGTCAAGACCGACCTGTCCGGTGCCCTGAATGAACTGCAGGACGAGGCA
GCGCGGCTATCGTGGCTGGCCACGACGGGCGTTCCTTGCGCAGCTGTGCTCGACGTTGTCACTGAAGCGG
GAAGGGACTGGCTGCTATTGGGCGAAGTGCCGGGGCAGGATCTCCTGTCATCTCACCTTGCTCCTGCCGA
GAAAGTATCCATCATGGCTGATGCAATGCGGCGGCTGCATACGCTTGATCCGGCTACCTGCCCATTCGAC
CACCAAGCGAAACATCGCATCGAGCGAGCACGTACTCGGATGGAAGCCGGTCTTGTCGATCAGGATGATC
TGGACGAAGAGCATCAGGGGCTCGCGCCAGCCGAACTGTTCGCCAGGCTCAAGGCGCGCATGCCCGACGG
CGAGGATCTCGTCGTGACCCATGGCGATGCCTGCTTGCCGAATATCATGGTGGAAAATGGCCGCTTTTCT
GGATTCATCGACTGTGGCCGGCTGGGTGTGGCGGACCGCTATCAGGACATAGCGTTGGCTACCCGTGATA
TTGCTGAAGAGCTTGGCGGCGAATGGGCTGACCGCTTCCTCGTGCTTTACGGTATCGCCGCTCCCGATTC
GCAGCGCATCGCCTTCTATCGCCTTCTTGACGAGTTCTTCTGAGCGGGACTCTGGGGTTCGAAATGACCG
ACCAAGCGACGCCCAACCTGCCATCACGAGATTTCGATTCCACCGCCGCCTTCTATGAAAGGTTGGGCTT
CGGAATCGTTTTCCGGGACGCCGGCTGGATGATCCTCCAGCGCGGGGATCTCATGCTGGAGTTCTTCGCC
CACCCCAACTTGTTTATTGCAGCTTATAATGGTTACAAATAAAGCAATAGCATCACAAATTTCACAAATA
AAGCATTTTTTTCACTGCATTCTAGTTGTGGTTTGTCCAAACTCATCAATGTATCTTATCATGTCTGTAT
ACCGTCGACCTCTAGCTAGAGCTTGGCGTAATCATGGTCATAGCTGTTTCCTGTGTGAAATTGTTATCCG
CTCACAATTCCACACAACATACGAGCCGGAAGCATAAAGTGTAAAGCCTGGGGTGCCTAATGAGTGAGCT
AACTCACATTAATTGCGTTGCGCTCACTGCCCGCTTTCCAGTCGGGAAACCTGTCGTGCCAGCTGCATTA
ATGAATCGGCCAACGCGCGGGGAGAGGCGGTTTGCGTATTGGGCGCTCTTCCGCTTCCTCGCTCACTGAC
TCGCTGCGCTCGGTCGTTCGGCTGCGGCGAGCGGTATCAGCTCACTCAAAGGCGGTAATACGGTTATCCA
CAGAATCAGGGGATAACGCAGGAAAGAACATGTGAGCAAAAGGCCAGCAAAAGGCCAGGAACCGTAAAAA
GGCCGCGTTGCTGGCGTTTTTCCATAGGCTCCGCCCCCCTGACGAGCATCACAAAAATCGACGCTCAAGT
CAGAGGTGGCGAAACCCGACAGGACTATAAAGATACCAGGCGTTTCCCCCTGGAAGCTCCCTCGTGCGCT
CTCCTGTTCCGACCCTGCCGCTTACCGGATACCTGTCCGCCTTTCTCCCTTCGGGAAGCGTGGCGCTTTC
TCATAGCTCACGCTGTAGGTATCTCAGTTCGGTGTAGGTCGTTCGCTCCAAGCTGGGCTGTGTGCACGAA
CCCCCCGTTCAGCCCGACCGCTGCGCCTTATCCGGTAACTATCGTCTTGAGTCCAACCCGGTAAGACACG
ACTTATCGCCACTGGCAGCAGCCACTGGTAACAGGATTAGCAGAGCGAGGTATGTAGGCGGTGCTACAGA
GTTCTTGAAGTGGTGGCCTAACTACGGCTACACTAGAAGAACAGTATTTGGTATCTGCGCTCTGCTGAAG
CCAGTTACCTTCGGAAAAAGAGTTGGTAGCTCTTGATCCGGCAAACAAACCACCGCTGGTAGCGGTGGTT
TTTTTGTTTGCAAGCAGCAGATTACGCGCAGAAAAAAAGGATCTCAAGAAGATCCTTTGATCTTTTCTAC
GGGGTCTGACGCTCAGTGGAACGAAAACTCACGTTAAGGGATTTTGGTCATGAGATTATCAAAAAGGATC
TTCACCTAGATCCTTTTAAATTAAAAATGAAGTTTTAAATCAATCTAAAGTATATATGAGTAAACTTGGT
CTGACAGTTACCAATGCTTAATCAGTGAGGCACCTATCTCAGCGATCTGTCTATTTCGTTCATCCATAGT
TGCCTGACTCCCCGTCGTGTAGATAACTACGATACGGGAGGGCTTACCATCTGGCCCCAGTGCTGCAATG
ATACCGCGAGACCCACGCTCACCGGCTCCAGATTTATCGGCAATAAACCAGCCAGCCGGAAGGGCCGAGC
GCAGAAGTGGTCCTGCAACTTTATCCGCCTCCATCCAGTCTATTAATTGTTGCCGGGAAGCTAGAGTAAG
TAGTTCGCCAGTTAATAGTTTGCGCAACGTTGTTGCCATTGCTACAGGCATCGTGGTGTCACGCTCGTCG
TTTGGTATGGCTTCATTCAGCTCCGGTTCCCAACGATCAAGGCGAGTTACATGATCCCCCATGTTGTGCA
AAAAAGCGGTTAGCTCCTTCGGTCCTCCGATCGTTGTCAGAAGTAAGTTGGCCGCAGTGTTATCACTCAT
GGTTATGGCAGCACTGCATAATTCTCTTACTGTCATGCCATCCGTAAGATGCTTTTCTGTGACTGGTGAG
TACTCAACCAAGTCATTCTGAGAATAGTGTATGCGGCGACCGAGTTGCTCTTGCCCGGCGTCAATACGGG
ATAATACCGCGCCACATAGCAGAACTTTAAAAGTGCTCATCATTGGAAAACGTTCTTCGGGGCGAAAACT
CTCAAGGATCTTACCGCTGTTGAGATCCAGTTCGATGTAACCCACTCGTGCACCCAACTGATCTTCAGCA
TCTTTTACTTTCACCAGCGTTTCTGGGTGAGCAAAAACAGGAAGGCAAAATGCCGCAAAAAAGGGAATAA
GGGCGACACGGAAATGTTGAATACTCATACTCTTCCTTTTTCAATATTATTGAAGCATTTATCAGGGTTA
TTGTCTCATGAGCGGATACATATTTGAATGTATTTAGAAAAATAAACAAATAGGGGTTCCGCGCACATTT
CCCCGAAAAGTGCCACCTGACGTCGACGGATCGGGAGATCTCCCGATCCCCTATGGTGCACTCTCAGTAC
AATCTGCTCTGATGCCGCATAGTTAAGCCAGTATCTGCTCCCTGCTTGTGTGTTGGAGGTCGCTGAGTAG
TGCGCGAGCAAAATTTAAGCTACAACAAGGCAAGGCTTGACCGACAATTGCATGAAGAATCTGCTTAGGG
TTAGGCGTTTTGCGCTGCTTCGCGATGTACGGGCCAGATATACGCGTT
